>Addgene plasmid #195763 | pFastBac HTB MBP-SARM1 | addgene full sequence | sequence record 384746 | Addgene NGS Result
G
[124 nt withheld, positions 2-125]
C
[91 nt withheld, positions 127-217]
A
[49 nt withheld, positions 219-267]
CCTTTGACGTTGGAGTCCACGTTCTT
[37 nt withheld, positions 294-330]
ACCCTATCTCGGTCTATTCTTTTGATTTATAAGGGATTTTGCCGATTTCGGCCTATTGGTTAAAAAATGA
GCTGATTTAACAAAAATTTAACGCGAATTTTAACAAAATATTAACGCTTACAATTTAGGTGGCACTTTTC
GGGGAAATGTGCGCGGAACCCCTATTTGTTTATTTTTCTAAATACATTCAAATATGTATCCGCTCATGAG
ACAATAACCCTGATAAATGCTTCAATAATATTGAAAAAGGAAGAGTATGAGTATTCAACATTTCCGTGTC
GCCCTTATTCCCTTTTTTGCGGCATTTTGCCTTCCTGTTTTTGCTCACCCAGAAACGCTGGTGAAAGTAA
AAGATGCTGAAGATCAGTTGGGTGCACGAGTGGGTTACATCGAACTGGATCTCAACAGCGGTAAGATCCT
TGAGAGTTTTCGCCCCGAAGAACGTTTTCCAATGATGAGCACTTTTAAAGTTCTGCTATGTGGCGCGGTA
TTATCCCGTATTGACGCCGGGCAAGAGCAACTCGGTCGCCGCATACACTATTCTCAGAATGACTTGGTTG
AGTACTCACCAGTCACAGAAAAGCATCTTACGGATGGCATGACAGTAAGAGAATTATGCAGTGCTGCCAT
AACCATGAGTGATAACACTGCGGCCAACTTACTTCTGACAACGATCGGAGGACCGAAGGAGCTAACCGCT
TTTTTGCACAACATGGGGGATCATGTAACTCGCCTTGATCGTTGGGAACCGGAGCTGAATGAAGCCATAC
CAAACGACGAGCGTGACACCACGATGCCTGTAGCAATGGCAACAACGTTGCGCAAACTATTAACTGGCGA
ACTACTTACTCTAGCTTCCCGGCAACAATTAATAGACTGGATGGAGGCGGATAAAGTTGCAGGACCACTT
CTGCGCTCGGCCCTTCCGGCTGGCTGGTTTATTGCTGATAAATCTGGAGCCGGTGAGCGTGGGTCTCGCG
GTATCATTGCAGCACTGGGGCCAGATGGTAAGCCCTCCCGTATCGTAGTTATCTACACGACGGGGAGTCA
GGCAACTATGGATGAACGAAATAGACAGATCGCTGAGATAGGTGCCTCACTGATTAAGCATTGGTAACTG
TCAGACCAAGTTTACTCATATATACTTTAGATTGATTTAAAACTTCATTTTTAATTTAAAAGGATCTAGG
TGAAGATCCTTTTTGATAATCTCATGACCAAAATCCCTTAACGTGAGTTTTCGTTCCACTGAGCGTCAGA
CCCCGTAGAAAAGATCAAAGGATCTTCTTGAGATCCTTTTTTTCTGCGCGTAATCTGCTGCTTGCAAACA
AAAAAACCACCGCTACCAGCGGTGGTTTGTTTGCCGGATCAAGAGCTACCAACTCTTTTTCCGAAGGTAA
CTGGCTTCAGCAGAGCGCAGATACCAAATACTGTTCTTCTAGTGTAGCCGTAGTTAGGCCACCACTTCAA
GAACTCTGTAGCACCGCCTACATACCTCGCTCTGCTAATCCTGTTACCAGTGGCTGCTGCCAGTGGCGAT
AAGTCGTGTCTTACCGGGTTGGACTCAAGACGATAGTTACCGGATAAGGCGCAGCGGTCGGGCTGAACGG
GGGGTTCGTGCACACAGCCCAGCTTGGAGCGAACGACCTACACCGAACTGAGATACCTACAGCGTGAGCT
ATGAGAAAGCGCCACGCTTCCCGAAGGGAGAAAGGCGGACAGGTATCCGGTAAGCGGCAGGGTCGGAACA
GGAGAGCGCACGAGGGAGCTTCCAGGGGGAAACGCCTGGTATCTTTATAGTCCTGTCGGGTTTCGCCACC
TCTGACTTGAGCGTCGATTTTTGTGATGCTCGTCAGGGGGGCGGAGCCTATGGAAAAACGCCAGCAACGC
GGCCTTTTTACGGTTCCTGGCCTTTTGCTGGCCTTTTGCTCACATGTTCTTTCCTGCGTTATCCCCTGAT
TCTGTGGATAACCGTATTACCGCCTTTGAGTGAGCTGATACCGCTCGCCGCAGCCGAACGACCGAGCGCA
GCGAGTCAGTGAGCGAGGAAGCGGAAGAGCGCCTGATGCGGTATTTTCTCCTTACGCATCTGTGCGGTAT
TTCACACCGCATAGACCAGCCGCGTAACCTGGCAAAATCGGTTACGGTTGAGTAATAAATGGATGCCCTG
CGTAAGCGGGTGTGGGCGGACAATAAAGTCTTAAACTGAACAAAATAGATCTAAACTATGACAATAAAGT
CTTAAACTAGACAGAATAGTTGTAAACTGAAATCAGTCCAGTTATGCTGTGAAAAAGCATACTGGACTTT
TGTTATGGCTAAAGCAAACTCTTCATTTTCTGAAGTGCAAATTGCCCGTCGTATTAAAGAGGGGCGTGGC
CAAGGGCATGGTAAAGACTATATTCGCGGCGTTGTGACAATTTACCGAACAACTCCGCGGCCGGGAAGCC
GATCTCGGCTTGAACGAATTGTTAGGTGGCGGTACTTGGGTCGATATCAAAGTGCATCACTTCTTCCCGT
ATGCCCAACTTTGTATAGAGAGCCACTGCGGGATCGTCACCGTAATCTGCTTGCACGTAGATCACATAAG
CACCAAGCGCGTTGGCCTCATGCTTGAGGAGATTGATGAGCGCGGTGGCAATGCCCTGCCTCCGGTGCTC
GCCGGAGACTGCGAGATCATAGATATAGATCTCACTACGCGGCTGCTCAAACTTGGGCAGAACGTAAGCC
GCGAGAGCGCCAACAACCGCTTCTTGGTCGAAGGCAGCAAGCGCGATGAATGTCTTACTACGGAGCAAGT
TCCCGAGGTAATCGGAGTCCGGCTGATGTTGGGAGTAGGTGGCTACGTCTCCGAACTCACGACCGAAAAG
ATCAAGAGCAGCCCGCATGGATTTGACTTGGTCAGGGCCGAGCCTACATGTGCGAATGATGCCCATACTT
GAGCCACCTAACTTTGTTTTAGGGCGACTGCCCTGCTGCGTAACATCGTTGCTGCTGCGTAACATCGTTG
CTGCTCCATAACATCAAACATCGACCCACGGCGTAACGCGCTTGCTGCTTGGATGCCCGAGGCATAGACT
GTACAAAAAAACAGTCATAACAAGCCATGAAAACCGCCACTGCGCCGTTACCACCGCTGCGTTCGGTCAA
GGTTCTGGACCAGTTGCGTGAGCGCATACGCTACTTGCATTACAGTTTACGAACCGAACAGGCTTATGTC
AACTGGGTTCGTGCCTTCATCCGTTTCCACGGTGTGCGTCACCCGGCAACCTTGGGCAGCAGCGAAGTCG
AGGCATTTCTGTCCTGGCTGGCGAACGAGCGCAAGGTTTCGGTCTCCACGCATCGTCAGGCATTGGCGGC
CTTGCTGTTCTTCTACGGCAAGGTGCTGTGCACGGATCTGCCCTTGCTTCAGGAGATCGGTAGACCTCGG
CCGTCGCGGCGCTTGCCGGTGGTGCTGACCCCGGATGAAGTGGTTCGCATCCTCGGTTTTCTGGAAGGCG
AGCATCGTTTGTTCGCCCAGGACTCTAGCTATAGTTCTAGTGGTTGGCTACTCGAGATCCCGGGTGATCA
AGTCTTCGTCGAGTGATTGTAAATAAAATGTAATTTACAGTATAGTATTTTAATTAATATACAAATGATT
TGATAATAATTCTTATTTAACTATAATATATTGTGTTGGGTTGAATTAAAGGTCCGTATACTCCGGAATA
TTAATAGATCATGGAGATAATTAAAATGATAACCATCTCGCAAATAAATAAGTATTTTACTGTTTTCGTA
ACAGTTTTGTAATAAAAAAACCTATAAATATTCCGGATTATTCATACCGTCCCACCATCGGGCGCGGATC
ACCATGGGATCCCATCACCATCACCATCACGGCAAAATCGAAGAAGGTAAACTGGTAATCTGGATTAACG
GCGATAAAGGCTATAACGGTCTCGCTGAAGTCGGTAAGAAATTCGAGAAAGATACCGGAATTAAAGTCAC
CGTTGAGCATCCGGATAAACTGGAAGAGAAATTCCCACAGGTTGCGGCAACTGGCGATGGCCCTGACATT
ATCTTCTGGGCACACGACCGCTTTGGTGGCTACGCTCAATCTGGCCTGTTGGCTGAAATCACCCCGGACA
AAGCGTTCCAGGACAAGCTGTATCCGTTTACCTGGGATGCCGTACGTTACAACGGCAAGCTGATTGCTTA
CCCGATCGCTGTTGAAGCGTTATCGCTGATTTATAACAAAGATCTGCTGCCGAACCCGCCAAAAACCTGG
GAAGAGATCCCGGCGCTGGATAAAGAACTGAAAGCGAAAGGTAAGAGCGCGCTGATGTTCAACCTGCAAG
AACCGTACTTCACCTGGCCGCTGATTGCTGCTGACGGGGGTTATGCGTTCAAGTATGAAAACGGCAAGTA
CGACATTAAAGACGTGGGCGTGGATAACGCTGGCGCGAAAGCGGGTCTGACCTTCCTGGTTGACCTGATT
AAAAACAAACACATGAATGCAGACACCGATTACTCCATCGCAGAAGCTGCCTTTAATAAAGGCGAAACAG
CGATGACCATCAACGGCCCGTGGGCATGGTCCAACATCGACACCAGCAAAGTGAATTATGGTGTAACGGT
ACTGCCGACCTTCAAGGGTCAACCATCCAAACCGTTCGTTGGCGTGCTGAGCGCAGGTATTAACGCTGCC
AGTCCGAACAAAGAGCTGGCAAAAGAGTTCCTCGAAAACTATCTGCTGACTGATGAAGGTCTGGAAGCGG
TTAATAAAGACAAACCGCTGGGTGCCGTAGCGCTGAAGTCTTACGAGGAAGAGTTGGCGAAAGATCCACG
TATTGCCGCCACCATGGAAAACGCCCAGAAAGGTGAAATCATGCCGAACATCCCGCAGATGTCCGCTTTC
TGGTATGCCGTGCGTACTGCGGTGATCAACGCCGCCAGCGGTCGTCAGACTGTCGATGAAGCCCTGAAAG
ACGCGCAGACTAATTCGGGATCCTCGATCACAAGTTTGTACAAAAAAGTTGGCGAAAACCTGTACTTCCA
AGGCCCACGGCCGGGCGCCGAGCGGCTGGCGGTGCCTGGGCCAGATGGGGGCGGTGGCACGGGCCCATGG
TGGGCTGCGGGTGGCCGCGGGCCCCGCGAAGTGTCGCCGGGGGCAGGCACCGAGGTGCAGGACGCCCTGG
AGCGCGCGCTGCCGGAGCTGCAGCAGGCCTTGTCCGCGCTGAAGCAGGCGGGCGGCGCGCGGGCCGTGGG
CGCCGGCCTGGCCGAGGTCTTCCAACTGGTGGAGGAGGCCTGGCTGCTGCCGGCCGTGGGCCGCGAGGTA
GCCCAGGGTCTGTGCGACGCCATCCGCCTCGATGGCGGCCTCGACCTGCTGTTGCGGCTGCTGCAGGCGC
CGGAGTTGGAGACGCGTGTGCAGGCCGCGCGCCTGCTGGAGCAGATCCTGGTGGCTGAGAACCGAGACCG
CGTGGCGCGCATTGGGCTGGGCGTGATCCTGAACCTGGCGAAGGAACGCGAACCCGTAGAGCTGGCGCGG
AGCGTGGCAGGCATCTTGGAGCACATGTTCAAGCATTCGGAGGAGACATGCCAGAGGCTGGTGGCGGCCG
GCGGCCTGGACGCGGTGCTGTATTGGTGCCGCCGCACGGACCCCGCGCTGCTGCGCCACTGCGCGCTGGC
GCTGGGCAACTGCGCGCTGCACGGGGGCCAGGCGGTGCAGCGACGCATGGTAGAGAAGCGCGCAGCCGAG
TGGCTCTTCCCGCTCGCCTTCTCCAAGGAGGACGAGCTGCTTCGGCTGCACGCCTGCCTCGCAGTAGCGG
TGTTGGCGACTAACAAGGAGGTGGAGCGCGAGGTGGAGCGCTCGGGCACGCTGGCGCTCGTGGAGCCGCT
TGTGGCCTCGCTGGACCCTGGCCGCTTCGCCCGCTGTCTGGTGGACGCCAGCGACACAAGCCAGGGCCGC
GGGCCCGACGACCTGCAGCGCCTCGTGCCGTTGCTCGACTCTAACCGCTTGGAGGCGCAGTGCATCGGGG
CTTTCTACCTCTGCGCCGAGGCTGCCATCAAGAGCCTGCAAGGCAAGACCAAGGTGTTCAGCGACATCGG
CGCCATCCAGAGCCTGAAACGCCTGGTTTCCTACTCTACCAATGGCACTAAGTCGGCGCTGGCCAAGCGC
GCGCTGCGCCTGCTGGGCGAGGAGGTGCCACGGCCCATCCTGCCCTCCGTGCCCAGCTGGAAGGAGGCCG
AGGTTCAGACGTGGCTGCAGCAGATCGGTTTCTCCAAGTACTGCGAGAGCTTCCGGGAGCAGCAGGTGGA
TGGCGACCTGCTTCTGCGGCTCACGGAGGAGGAACTCCAGACCGACCTGGGCATGAAATCGGGCATCACC
CGCAAGAGGTTCTTTAGGGAGCTCACGGAGCTCAAGACCTTCGCCAACTATTCTACGTGCGACCGCAGCA
ACCTGGCGGACTGGCTGGGCAGCCTGGACCCGCGCTTCCGCCAGTACACCTACGGCCTGGTCAGCTGCGG
CCTGGACCGCTCCCTGCTGCACCGCGTGTCTGAGCAGCAGCTGCTGGAAGACTGCGGCATCCACCTGGGC
GTGCACCGCGCCCGCATCCTCACGGCGGCCAGAGAAATGCTACACTCCCCGCTGCCCTGTACTGGTGGCA
AACCCAGTGGGGACACTCCAGATGTCTTCATCAGCTACCGCCGGAACTCAGGTTCCCAGCTGGCCAGTCT
CCTGAAGGTGCACCTGCAGCTGCATGGCTTCAGTGTCTTCATTGATGTGGAGAAGCTGGAAGCAGGCAAG
TTCGAGGACAAACTCATCCAGAGTGTCATGGGTGCCCGCAACTTTGTGTTGGTGCTATCACCTGGAGCAC
TGGACAAGTGCATGCAAGACCATGACTGCAAGGATTGGGTGCATAAGGAGATTGTGACTGCTTTAAGCTG
CGGCAAGAACATTGTGCCCATCATTGATGGCTTCGAGTGGCCTGAGCCCCAGGTCCTGCCTGAGGACATG
CAGGCTGTGCTTACTTTCAACGGTATCAAGTGGTCCCACGAATACCAGGAGGCCACCATTGAGAAGATCA
TCCGCTTCCTGCAGTAATCAACTTTCTTGTACAAAGTGGTGATCGAGCTAGCTAGAAGCTTGTCGAGAAG
TACTAGAGGATCATAATCAGCCATACCACATTTGTAGAGGTTTTACTTGCTTTAAAAAACCTCCCACACC
TCCCCCTGAACCTGAAACATAAAATGAATGCAATTGTTGTTGTTAACTTGTTTATTGCAGCTTATAATGG
TTACAAATAAAGCAATAGCATCACAAATTTCACAAATAAAGCATTTTTTTCACTGCATTCTAGTTGTGGT
TTGTCCAAACTCATCAATGTATCTTATCATGTCTGGATCTGATCACTGCTTGAGCCTAGGAGATCCGAAC
CAGATAAGTGAAATCTAGTTCCAAACTATTTTGTCATTTTTAATTTTCGTATTAGCTTACGACGCTACAC
CCAGTTCCCATCTATTTTGTCACTCTTCCCTAAATAATCCTTAAAAACTCCATTTCCACCCCTCCCAGTT
CCCAACTATTTTGTCCGCCCACAGCGGGGCATTTTTCTTCCTGTTATGTTTTTAATCAAACATCCTGCCA
ACTCCATGTGACAAACCGTCATCTTCGGCTACTTTTTCTCTGTCACAGAATGAAAATTTTTCTGTCATCT
CTTCGTTATTAATGTTTGTAATTGACTGAATATCAACGCTTATTTGCAGCCTGAATGGCGAATGG
Features (pLannotate 1.2.2; 21 found; start..end, strand, type, name):
      2..456     +  rep_origin     f1 ori (sequence partly withheld): f1 bacteriophage origin of replication; arrow indicates direction of (+) strand synthesis
    482..586     +  promoter       AmpR promoter: bla
    587..1447    +  CDS            AmpR: β-lactamase; bla; confers resistance to ampicillin, carbenicillin, and related antibiotics
   1618..2206    +  rep_origin     ori: high-copy-number ColE1/pMB1/pBR322/pUC origin of replication
   2392..2443    -  misc_feature   bom (fragment): basis of mobility region from pBR322
   2511..2735    -  mobile_element Tn7R: mini-Tn7 element (right end of the Tn7 transposon) Tn7
   2802..3335    -  CDS            GmR: gentamycin acetyltransferase; aacC1; confers resistance to gentamycin
   3524..3552    -  promoter       Pc promoter: intI1 (promoter lies within the coding sequence); class 1 integron promoter
   3530..3922    -  CDS            YPR2_ECOLX: Protein predicted: Swiss-Prot protein existence level 4. From Escherichia coli.
   3915..4024    -  promoter       p10 promoter: baculovirus promoter for expression in insect cells
   4048..4139    +  promoter       polyhedrin promoter: polh from Autographa californica; promoter for the baculovirus polyhedrin gene
   4193..4210    +  CDS            7xHis (fragment): 6xHis affinity tag
   4214..5311    +  CDS            MBP: maltose binding protein from E. coli; malE (mutated); This version of the gene does not encode a signal sequence, so MBP will remain in the cytosol.
   5331..5348    +  protein_bind   attB1 (fragment): mutant version of attB; core recombination site for the Gateway® BP reaction BP Clonase™
   5354..5370    +  CDS            TEV site (fragment): tobacco etch virus (TEV) protease recognition and cleavage site
   5372..7414    +  CDS            SARM1 (fragment): SARM1_HUMAN - Also known as KIAA0524 From Homo sapiens (Human).
   7422..7439    -  protein_bind   attB2 (fragment): mutant version of attB; core recombination site for the Gateway® BP reaction BP Clonase™
   7479..7562    +  CDS            large T antigen (fragment): large T antigen from SV40 (simian virus 40)
   7585..7719    +  polyA_signal   SV40 poly(A) signal: SV40 polyadenylation signal
   7748..7913    -  mobile_element Tn7L: mini-Tn7 element (left end of the Tn7 transposon) Tn7
   8076..8092    +  CDS            lacZα (fragment): LacZα fragment of β-galactosidase; lacZ fragment
