[The description below was written by a language model from this plasmid's Addgene catalogue record and pLannotate feature annotations shown in this document.]
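Description:
pFastBac HTB MBP-SARM1 is a baculovirus donor plasmid built on the pFastBac HTB backbone for producing human SARM1 in insect cells. It is maintained in E. coli as a high-copy plasmid through a ColE1/pUC-type origin and selected with ampicillin via the β-lactamase gene; an f1 origin is also present. The expression cassette sits between the Tn7R and Tn7L ends of a mini-Tn7 element together with a gentamicin acetyltransferase gene. In Bac-to-Bac-type systems, this arrangement allows site-specific transposition of the cassette and the gentamicin marker into a baculovirus shuttle genome (bacmid) in a suitable E. coli host. The resulting recombinant bacmid is then used to generate virus for infecting insect cells.

Within the transposable region, the very late polyhedrin promoter from Autographa californica drives a single fusion open reading frame terminated by the SV40 polyadenylation signal. The fusion begins with a His tag, followed by E. coli maltose-binding protein lacking its signal sequence, a TEV protease recognition site, and then the SARM1 coding sequence. The SARM1 region is annotated as a fragment of the human protein, spanning about 2 kb, so it may not encode the complete native sequence; the record does not define the boundaries. Partial attB1 and attB2 Gateway sites flank the TEV–SARM1 segment, although the catalogue lists restriction cloning with unknown sites. A p10 promoter is also annotated upstream in the opposite orientation, with no dedicated insert recorded for it. The stated purpose is purification of SARM1 from insect cells: the His and MBP tags permit affinity capture, MBP commonly aids solubility, and TEV cleavage can remove both tags.
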