Addgene plasmid #195763: pFastBac HTB MBP-SARM1
Purpose: Purification of SARM1 from insect cells
Depositing lab: Hao Wu. Depositing organization: Boston Children's Hospital.
Backbone
  Vector backbone: pFastBac HTB
  Vector type: Insect Expression
Growth in bacteria
  Bacterial resistance: Ampicillin, 100 μg/mL
  Growth temperature: 37°C
  Growth strain: DH5alpha
  Copy number: High Copy
Gene/Insert
  Gene/Insert name: SARM1 (alt name: SARM1)
  Species: H. sapiens (human)
  Entrez Gene: SARM1 (a.k.a. MyD88-5, SAMD2, SARM)
  Promoter: polyhedrin
  Tag / fusion protein: HIS-MBP-TEV (N terminal on backbone)
  Cloning method: Restriction Enzyme; 5′ cloning site unknown (unknown if destroyed); 3′ cloning site unknown (unknown if destroyed)
  Sequencing primers: 5′ polyhedrin-fwd; 3′ SV40pA-R
Terms and licenses: Academic/Nonprofit Terms; Industry Terms: Not Available to Industry
How to cite: pFastBac HTB MBP-SARM1 was a gift from Hao Wu (Addgene plasmid # 195763 ; http://n2t.net/addgene:195763 ; RRID:Addgene_195763)
